Addgene plasmid #105002: pRluc-LC3wt
Purpose: Mammalian expression of Rluc-LC3wt. Can be used for measuring autophagic flux.
Depositing lab: Marja Jããttelã. Publication: Renilla Luciferase-LC3 Based Reporter Assay for Measuring Autophagic Flux. Farkas T, Jaattela M. Methods Enzymol. 2017;588:1-13. doi: 10.1016/bs.mie.2016.09.072. Epub 2016 Nov 12. PubMed 28237095.
Backbone
  Vector backbone: pEGFP-C1
  Backbone manufacturer: Clontech
  Backbone size w/o insert (bp): 4000
  Total vector size (bp): 5300
  Modifications to backbone: Rluc-LC3wt ORF inserted instead of the EGFP ORF.
  Vector type: Mammalian Expression, Luciferase
  Selectable markers: Neomycin (select with G418)
Growth in bacteria
  Bacterial resistance: Kanamycin, 50 μg/mL
  Growth temperature: 37°C
  Growth strain: DH5alpha
  Copy number: Unknown
Gene/Insert
  Gene/Insert name: LC3B (alt name: MAP1LC3B)
  Species: R. norvegicus (rat)
  Entrez Gene: Map1lc3b (a.k.a. LC3B, Map1lc3, Mpl3, zbs559)
  Tag / fusion protein: Rluc with C124A substitution (N terminal on insert)
Resource information
  A portion of this plasmid was derived from a plasmid made by: The gene was originally cloned in Tamotsu Yoshimori Laboratory, reference Kabeya et al. 2000 and addgene ID 21073.
Terms and licenses: Academic/Nonprofit Terms; Industry Terms: Not Available to Industry
How to cite: pRluc-LC3wt was a gift from Marja Jããttelã (Addgene plasmid # 105002 ; http://n2t.net/addgene:105002 ; RRID:Addgene_105002)
