[The description below was written by a language model from this plasmid's Addgene catalogue record and pLannotate feature annotations shown in this document.]
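Description:
pRluc-LC3wt is a mammalian expression plasmid built on the Clontech pEGFP-C1 backbone, in which the EGFP open reading frame has been replaced by a fusion of Renilla reniformis luciferase to rat LC3B (Map1lc3b). The luciferase, which carries a C124A substitution according to the record, sits at the N terminus of LC3, and the fusion is transcribed from the human cytomegalovirus immediate early enhancer and promoter and terminated by the SV40 polyadenylation signal. Remnants of the original multiple cloning site lie between the LC3 coding region and the poly(A) signal.

The rest of the plasmid is standard pEGFP-C1 architecture. A high-copy ColE1/pUC-type origin supports replication in E. coli, and an f1 origin is also present. A single Tn5 aminoglycoside phosphotransferase gene (NeoR/KanR) serves both hosts: a bacterial bla-type promoter drives it for kanamycin selection, while the adjacent SV40 enhancer/early promoter, together with the HSV TK poly(A) signal, drives it in mammalian cells for G418 selection, allowing stable lines to be derived. Short annotated fragments of ble, SV40 large T antigen and a bGH poly(A) signal are probably backbone remnants or annotation artefacts rather than functional elements. The catalogue lists a total size of about 5.3 kb, whereas the sequenced record is 5,668 nt.

The construct is intended as a luminescence reporter of autophagic flux. LC3 is an Atg8 family member that associates with autophagosomes and is degraded along with their contents, so the luciferase activity of the fusion gives a quantitative readout of LC3 turnover in transfected cells. The "wt" designation indicates that the LC3 portion is wild type.
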