Features (pLannotate 1.2.2; 16 found; start..end, strand, type, name):
      1..304     +  enhancer       CMV enhancer: human cytomegalovirus immediate early enhancer
    305..508     +  promoter       CMV promoter: human cytomegalovirus (CMV) immediate early promoter
    553..1486    +  CDS            Rluc (fragment): luciferase from the anthozoan coelenterate Renilla reniformis (sea pansy)
   1504..1926    +  CDS            LC3 (sequence withheld): rat LC3 protein; Map1lc3b; Atg8 family member found on autophagosomes
   2235..2272    +  misc_feature   MCS (fragment): multiple cloning site
   2289..2373    +  CDS            large T antigen (fragment): large T antigen from SV40 (simian virus 40)
   2396..2517    +  polyA_signal   SV40 poly(A) signal: SV40 polyadenylation signal
   2551..2979    -  rep_origin     f1 ori (sequence partly withheld): f1 bacteriophage origin of replication; arrow indicates direction of (+) strand synthesis
   3006..3110    +  promoter       AmpR promoter: bla
   3112..3469    +  promoter       SV40 promoter: SV40 enhancer and early promoter
   3504..4298    +  CDS            NeoR/KanR: aminoglycoside phosphotransferase from Tn5; aph(3')-II (or nptII); confers resistance to neomycin, kanamycin, and G418 (Geneticin®)
   4319..4471    +  CDS            ble (fragment): BLE_KLEPN - Experimental evidence at protein level: Swiss-Prot protein existence level 1. Binding protein with a strong affinity to the bleomycin family of antibiotics. Binds to CL990; an antimitotic-antibiotic compound. From Klebsiella pneumoniae.
   4530..4577    +  polyA_signal   HSV TK poly(A) signal: herpes simplex virus thymidine kinase polyadenylation signal (Cole and Stacy, 1985)
   4668..4684    -  polyA_signal   bGH poly(A) signal (fragment): bovine growth hormone polyadenylation signal
   4906..5494    +  rep_origin     ori: high-copy-number ColE1/pMB1/pBR322/pUC origin of replication
   5609..5668    +  enhancer       CMV enhancer (fragment): human cytomegalovirus immediate early enhancer
>Addgene plasmid #105002 | pRluc-LC3wt | addgene full sequence | sequence record 202163 | Addgene NGS Result
CGTTACATAACTTACGGTAAATGGCCCGCCTGGCTGACCGCCCAACGACCCCCGCCCATTGACGTCAATA
ATGACGTATGTTCCCATAGTAACGCCAATAGGGACTTTCCATTGACGTCAATGGGTGGAGTATTTACGGT
AAACTGCCCACTTGGCAGTACATCAAGTGTATCATATGCCAAGTACGCCCCCTATTGACGTCAATGACGG
TAAATGGCCCGCCTGGCATTATGCCCAGTACATGACCTTATGGGACTTTCCTACTTGGCAGTACATCTAC
GTATTAGTCATCGCTATTACCATGGTGATGCGGTTTTGGCAGTACATCAATGGGCGTGGATAGCGGTTTG
ACTCACGGGGATTTCCAAGTCTCCACCCCATTGACGTCAATGGGAGTTTGTTTTGGCACCAAAATCAACG
GGACTTTCCAAAATGTCGTAACAACTCCGCCCCATTGACGCAAATGGGCGGTAGGCGTGTACGGTGGGAG
GTCTATATAAGCAGAGCTGGTTTAGTGAACCGTCAGATCCGCTAGCGCTACCGGTCGCCACCATGACTTC
GAAAGTTTATGATCCAGAACAAAGGAAACGGATGATAACTGGTCCGCAGTGGTGGGCCAGATGTAAACAA
ATGAATGTTCTTGATTCATTTATTAATTATTATGATTCAGAAAAACATGCAGAAAATGCTGTTATTTTTT
TACATGGTAACGCGGCCTCTTCTTATTTATGGCGACATGTTGTGCCACATATTGAGCCAGTAGCGCGGTG
TATTATACCAGACCTTATTGGTATGGGCAAATCAGGCAAATCTGGTAATGGTTCTTATAGGTTACTTGAT
CATTACAAATATCTTACTGCATGGTTTGAACTTCTTAATTTACCAAAGAAGATCATTTTTGTCGGCCATG
ATTGGGGTGCTGCTTTGGCATTTCATTATAGCTATGAGCATCAAGATAAGATCAAAGCAATAGTTCACGC
TGAAAGTGTAGTAGATGTGATTGAATCATGGGATGAATGGCCTGATATTGAAGAAGATATTGCGTTGATC
AAATCTGAAGAAGGAGAAAAAATGGTTTTGGAGAATAACTTCTTCGTGGAAACCATGTTGCCATCAAAAA
TCATGAGAAAGTTAGAACCAGAAGAATTTGCAGCATATCTTGAACCATTCAAAGAGAAAGGTGAAGTTCG
TCGTCCAACATTATCATGGCCTCGTGAAATCCCGTTAGTAAAAGGTGGTAAACCTGACGTTGTACAAATT
GTTAGGAATTATAATGCTTATCTACGTGCAAGTGATGATTTACCAAAAATGTTTATTGAATCGGACCCAG
GATTCTTTTCCAATGCTATTGTTGAAGGTGCCAAGAAGTTTCCTAATACTGAATTTGTCAAAGTAAAAGG
TCTTCATTTTTCGCAAGAAGATGCACCTGATGAAATGGGAAAATATATCAAATCGTTCGTTGAGCGAGTT
CTCAAAAATGAACAATCCGGACTCAGATCTAGA
[423 nt withheld, positions 1504-1926]
TGACAGACATACAGCCACTTCCAACTAAAGCAAGCCTCTGCTCCCTGCTACCTGCATGGAGCCCACTGTG
ACACTCAGACCATCCCCGGTCACTCACTCACTCGTGTCTGAGAATCTCAGTGAGAGCTGCCTCTGTCACG
GACGGAAGCCAACACAGCCACCTCTCGACCTGGCTCCCCACAGCACCCACCCTCCCTGCATGCAGCTGTC
CCTGCTAACCCCCAATGTTATGTTACACTGTGTAAGTCCCCACTGCTGCCGTGTGTGGGTTGTGTACGTC
GTCATGTCCCTGGTTTATAACTATGGTGCGAATTCTGCAGTCGACGGTACCGCGGGCCCGGGATCCACCG
GATCTAGATAACTGATCATAATCAGCCATACCACATTTGTAGAGGTTTTACTTGCTTTAAAAAACCTCCC
ACACCTCCCCCTGAACCTGAAACATAAAATGAATGCAATTGTTGTTGTTAACTTGTTTATTGCAGCTTAT
AATGGTTACAAATAAAGCAATAGCATCACAAATTTCACAAATAAAGCATTTTTTTCACTGCATTCTAGTT
GTGGTTTGTCCAAACTCATCAATGTATCTTAACGCGTAAATTGTAAGCGTTAATATTTTGTTAAAATTCG
CGTTAAATTTTTGTTAAATCAGCTCATTTTTTAACCAATAGGCCGAAATCGGCAAAATCCCTTATAAATC
AAAAGAATAGACCGAGATAGGGT
[37 nt withheld, positions 2650-2686]
AAAGAACGTGGACTCCAACGTCAAAGG
[49 nt withheld, positions 2714-2762]
T
[91 nt withheld, positions 2764-2854]
G
[124 nt withheld, positions 2856-2979]
CAGGTGGCACTTTTCGGGGAAATGTGCGCGGAACCCCTATTTGTTTATTTTTCTAAATACATTCAAATAT
GTATCCGCTCATGAGACAATAACCCTGATAAATGCTTCAATAATATTGAAAAAGGAAGAGTCCTGAGGCG
GAAAGAACCAGCTGTGGAATGTGTGTCAGTTAGGGTGTGGAAAGTCCCCAGGCTCCCCAGCAGGCAGAAG
TATGCAAAGCATGCATCTCAATTAGTCAGCAACCAGGTGTGGAAAGTCCCCAGGCTCCCCAGCAGGCAGA
AGTATGCAAAGCATGCATCTCAATTAGTCAGCAACCATAGTCCCGCCCCTAACTCCGCCCATCCCGCCCC
TAACTCCGCCCAGTTCCGCCCATTCTCCGCCCCATGGCTGACTAATTTTTTTTATTTATGCAGAGGCCGA
GGCCGCCTCGGCCTCTGAGCTATTCCAGAAGTAGTGAGGAGGCTTTTTTGGAGGCCTAGGCTTTTGCAAA
GATCGATCAAGAGACAGGATGAGGATCGTTTCGCATGATTGAACAAGATGGATTGCACGCAGGTTCTCCG
GCCGCTTGGGTGGAGAGGCTATTCGGCTATGACTGGGCACAACAGACAATCGGCTGCTCTGATGCCGCCG
TGTTCCGGCTGTCAGCGCAGGGGCGCCCGGTTCTTTTTGTCAAGACCGACCTGTCCGGTGCCCTGAATGA
ACTGCAAGACGAGGCAGCGCGGCTATCGTGGCTGGCCACGACGGGCGTTCCTTGCGCAGCTGTGCTCGAC
GTTGTCACTGAAGCGGGAAGGGACTGGCTGCTATTGGGCGAAGTGCCGGGGCAGGATCTCCTGTCATCTC
ACCTTGCTCCTGCCGAGAAAGTATCCATCATGGCTGATGCAATGCGGCGGCTGCATACGCTTGATCCGGC
TACCTGCCCATTCGACCACCAAGCGAAACATCGCATCGAGCGAGCACGTACTCGGATGGAAGCCGGTCTT
GTCGATCAGGATGATCTGGACGAAGAGCATCAGGGGCTCGCGCCAGCCGAACTGTTCGCCAGGCTCAAGG
CGAGCATGCCCGACGGCGAGGATCTCGTCGTGACCCATGGCGATGCCTGCTTGCCGAATATCATGGTGGA
AAATGGCCGCTTTTCTGGATTCATCGACTGTGGCCGGCTGGGTGTGGCGGACCGCTATCAGGACATAGCG
TTGGCTACCCGTGATATTGCTGAAGAGCTTGGCGGCGAATGGGCTGACCGCTTCCTCGTGCTTTACGGTA
TCGCCGCTCCCGATTCGCAGCGCATCGCCTTCTATCGCCTTCTTGACGAGTTCTTCTGAGCGGGACTCTG
GGGTTCGAAATGACCGACCAAGCGACGCCCAACCTGCCATCACGAGATTTCGATTCCACCGCCGCCTTCT
ATGAAAGGTTGGGCTTCGGAATCGTTTTCCGGGACGCCGGCTGGATGATCCTCCAGCGCGGGGATCTCAT
GCTGGAGTTCTTCGCCCACCCTAGGGGGAGGCTAACTGAAACACGGAAGGAGACAATACCGGAAGGAACC
CGCGCTATGACGGCAATAAAAAGACAGAATAAAACGCACGGTGTTGGGTCGTTTGTTCATAAACGCGGGG
TTCGGTCCCAGGGCTGGCACTCTGTCGATACCCCACCGAGACCCCATTGGGGCCAATACGCCCGCGTTTC
TTCCTTTTCCCCACCCCACCCCCCAAGTTCGGGTGAAGGCCCAGGGCTCGCAGCCAACGTCGGGGCGGCA
GGCCCTGCCATAGCCTCAGGTTACTCATATATACTTTAGATTGATTTAAAACTTCATTTTTAATTTAAAA
GGATCTAGGTGAAGATCCTTTTTGATAATCTCATGACCAAAATCCCTTAACGTGAGTTTTCGTTCCACTG
AGCGTCAGACCCCGTAGAAAAGATCAAAGGATCTTCTTGAGATCCTTTTTTTCTGCGCGTAATCTGCTGC
TTGCAAACAAAAAAACCACCGCTACCAGCGGTGGTTTGTTTGCCGGATCAAGAGCTACCAACTCTTTTTC
CGAAGGTAACTGGCTTCAGCAGAGCGCAGATACCAAATACTGTTCTTCTAGTGTAGCCGTAGTTAGGCCA
CCACTTCAAGAACTCTGTAGCACCGCCTACATACCTCGCTCTGCTAATCCTGTTACCAGTGGCTGCTGCC
AGTGGCGATAAGTCGTGTCTTACCGGGTTGGACTCAAGACGATAGTTACCGGATAAGGCGCAGCGGTCGG
GCTGAACGGGGGGTTCGTGCACACAGCCCAGCTTGGAGCGAACGACCTACACCGAACTGAGATACCTACA
GCGTGAGCTATGAGAAAGCGCCACGCTTCCCGAAGGGAGAAAGGCGGACAGGTATCCGGTAAGCGGCAGG
GTCGGAACAGGAGAGCGCACGAGGGAGCTTCCAGGGGGAAACGCCTGGTATCTTTATAGTCCTGTCGGGT
TTCGCCACCTCTGACTTGAGCGTCGATTTTTGTGATGCTCGTCAGGGGGGCGGAGCCTATGGAAAAACGC
CAGCAACGCGGCCTTTTTACGGTTCCTGGCCTTTTGCTGGCCTTTTGCTCACATGTTCTTTCCTGCGTTA
TCCCCTGATTCTGTGGATAACCGTATTACCGCCATGCATTAGTTATTAATAGTAATCAATTACGGGGTCA
TTAGTTCATAGCCCATATATGGAGTTCCG
